Addgene plasmid #77932: NME2 gRNA (BRDN0001487089)
Purpose: 3rd generation lentiviral gRNA plasmid targeting human NME2
Depositing lab: John Doench & David Root. Depositing organization: Broad Institute. Publication: Optimized sgRNA design to maximize activity and minimize off-target effects of CRISPR-Cas9. Doench JG, Fusi N, Sullender M, Hegde M, Vaimberg EW, Donovan KF, Smith I, Tothova Z, Wilen C, Orchard R, Virgin HW, Listgarten J, Root DE. Nat Biotechnol. 2016 Jan 18. doi: 10.1038/nbt.3437. PubMed 26780180.
Backbone
  Vector backbone: lentiGuide-Puro
  Backbone manufacturer: Zhang Lab (Addgene plasmid # 52963)
  Vector type: Mammalian Expression, Lentiviral, CRISPR
  Selectable markers: Puromycin
Growth in bacteria
  Bacterial resistance: Ampicillin, 100 μg/mL
  Growth temperature: 37°C
  Growth strain: DH5alpha
  Copy number: High Copy
Gene/Insert
  Gene/Insert name: NME1-NME2,NME2 (alt names: NME2; NM_001018136.2)
  gRNA/shRNA sequence: AAGACCGACCATTCTTCCCT
  Species: H. sapiens (human)
  Entrez Gene: NME2 (a.k.a. NDK2, NDKB, NDPK B, NDPK-B, NDPKB, NM23-H2, NM23B, PUF)
  Promoter: hU6
  Cloning method: Unknown
  Sequencing primers: 5′ U6-F; 3′ pS2-R
Terms and licenses: Academic/Nonprofit Terms; Industry Terms: Not Available to Industry
Depositor comments: The gRNA was designed to target the following Genbank reference sequence(s): NM_001018136.2,NM_001018137.2,NM_001018138.1,NM_001018139.2,NM_001198682.1,NM_002512.3. Note that this plasmid does NOT contain Cas9. It should be used in conjunction with lentiCas9-Blast (Addgene #52962) or otherwise with cell lines already expressing Cas9. Browse the full kinome gRNA library at http://www.addgene.org/pooled-library/broadgpp-human-kinome/ or visit http://www.broadinstitute.org/rnai/public/ for detailed protocols and information.
How to cite: NME2 gRNA (BRDN0001487089) was a gift from John Doench & David Root (Addgene plasmid # 77932 ; http://n2t.net/addgene:77932 ; RRID:Addgene_77932)
