[The description below was written by a language model from this plasmid's Addgene catalogue record and pLannotate feature annotations shown in this document.]
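Description:
NME2 gRNA (BRDN0001487089) is a third-generation lentiviral guide RNA plasmid built on the lentiGuide-Puro backbone and designed to direct Streptococcus pyogenes Cas9 to the human NME2 gene. NME2 encodes nucleoside diphosphate kinase B, also known as NM23-H2. The depositor notes that the guide was designed against several reference transcripts, including ones from the NME1-NME2 readthrough locus. The plasmid is about 8.3 kb. It is propagated in E. coli at high copy from a ColE1/pUC-type origin under ampicillin selection. It also carries an f1 origin, an SV40 origin and residual lac and T7/T3 cloning-vector elements.

The lentiviral transfer cassette begins with an RSV promoter fused to a truncated HIV-1 5' LTR, which makes genomic RNA production Tat-independent. This is followed by the Ψ packaging signal with a gag fragment, the Rev response element, a cPPT/CTS, and a self-inactivating ΔU3 3' LTR with a downstream SV40 polyadenylation signal. Within this unit, a human U6 RNA polymerase III promoter drives the 20-nucleotide NME2 spacer joined to the SpCas9 gRNA scaffold. Separately, the EF-1α core promoter with its intron A expresses puromycin N-acetyltransferase for selection of transduced mammalian cells, and a WPRE enhances transcript expression.

The plasmid does not encode Cas9. It is meant to be packaged into lentivirus and used with a separate Cas9 vector such as lentiCas9-Blast, or in cells that already express Cas9, to disrupt NME2. It belongs to a human kinome gRNA collection built using optimized sgRNA design rules.
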