Features (pLannotate 1.2.2; 29 found; start..end, strand, type, name):
     14..80      +  CDS            small t antigen (fragment): SV40 (simian virus 40) small t antigen
    106..317     +  promoter       EF-1α core promoter: core promoter for human elongation factor EF-1α
    318..1256    +  intron         EF-1α intron A: intron upstream of the start codon of human EF-1α
   1278..1877    +  CDS            PuroR (fragment): puromycin N-acetyltransferase; pac from Streptomyces; confers resistance to puromycin
   1893..2481    +  misc_feature   WPRE: woodchuck hepatitis virus posttranscriptional regulatory element
   2532..2551    +  misc_feature   cPPT/CTS (fragment): central polypurine tract and central termination sequence of HIV-1
   2553..2786    +  LTR            3' LTR (ΔU3): self-inactivating 3' long terminal repeat (LTR) from HIV-1
   2864..2985    +  polyA_signal   SV40 poly(A) signal: SV40 polyadenylation signal
   3025..3160    +  rep_origin     SV40 ori: SV40 origin of replication
   3181..3199    -  promoter       T7 promoter: promoter for bacteriophage T7 RNA polymerase
   3207..3362    +  CDS            lacZα (fragment): LacZα fragment of β-galactosidase; lacZ fragment
   3367..3795    +  rep_origin     f1 ori (sequence partly withheld): f1 bacteriophage origin of replication; arrow indicates direction of (+) strand synthesis
   3848..3952    +  promoter       AmpR promoter: bla
   3953..4813    +  CDS            AmpR: β-lactamase; bla; confers resistance to ampicillin, carbenicillin, and related antibiotics
   4984..5572    +  rep_origin     ori: high-copy-number ColE1/pMB1/pBR322/pUC origin of replication
   5755..5847    +  CDS            lacI (fragment): lac repressor; lacI; The lac repressor binds to the lac operator to inhibit transcription in E. coli. This inhibition can be relieved by adding lactose or isopropyl-β-D-thiogalactopyranoside (IPTG).
   5860..5881    +  protein_bind   CAP binding site: CAP binding activates transcription in the presence of cAMP. E. coli catabolite activator protein
   5896..5926    +  promoter       lac promoter: promoter for the E. coli lac operon
   5934..5950    +  protein_bind   lac operator: The lac repressor binds to the lac operator to inhibit transcription in E. coli. This inhibition can be relieved by adding lactose or isopropyl-β-D-thiogalactopyranoside (IPTG). lac repressor encoded by lacI
   5995..6013    +  promoter       T3 promoter: promoter for bacteriophage T3 RNA polymerase
   6041..6267    +  promoter       RSV promoter: Rous sarcoma virus enhancer/promoter
   6268..6448    +  LTR            5' LTR (truncated): truncated 5' long terminal repeat (LTR) from HIV-1
   6495..6620    +  misc_feature   HIV-1 Ψ: packaging signal of human immunodeficiency virus type 1
   6604..6967    +  CDS            HIV-1 gag (fragment): gag protein from human immunodeficiency virus 1; gag
   7113..7346    +  misc_feature   RRE: The Rev response element (RRE) of HIV-1 allows for Rev-dependent mRNA export from the nucleus to the cytoplasm.
   7723..7749    +  CDS            Rev (fragment): human immunodeficiency virus 1 (HIV-1) Rev protein; rev; enhances nuclear export of unspliced and incompletely spliced viral mRNAs
   7753..7993    +  promoter       U6 promoter: RNA polymerase III promoter for human U6 snRNA
   8023..8098    +  misc_RNA       gRNA scaffold: guide RNA scaffold for the Streptococcus pyogenes CRISPR/Cas9 system
   8154..8271    +  misc_feature   cPPT/CTS: central polypurine tract and central termination sequence of HIV-1
>Addgene plasmid #77932 | NME2 gRNA (BRDN0001487089) | addgene full sequence | sequence record 188678 | Addgene Assembled Sequence
CCCGGGTGCAAAGATGGATAAAGTTTTAAACAGAGAGGAATCTTTGCAGCTAATGGACCTTCTAGGTCTT
GAAAGGAGTGGGAATTGGCTCCGGTGCCCGTCAGTGGGCAGAGCGCACATCGCCCACAGTCCCCGAGAAG
TTGGGGGGAGGGGTCGGCAATTGATCCGGTGCCTAGAGAAGGTGGCGCGGGGTAAACTGGGAAAGTGATG
TCGTGTACTGGCTCCGCCTTTTTCCCGAGGGTGGGGGAGAACCGTATATAAGTGCAGTAGTCGCCGTGAA
CGTTCTTTTTCGCAACGGGTTTGCCGCCAGAACACAGGTAAGTGCCGTGTGTGGTTCCCGCGGGCCTGGC
CTCTTTACGGGTTATGGCCCTTGCGTGCCTTGAATTACTTCCACCTGGCTGCAGTACGTGATTCTTGATC
CCGAGCTTCGGGTTGGAAGTGGGTGGGAGAGTTCGAGGCCTTGCGCTTAAGGAGCCCCTTCGCCTCGTGC
TTGAGTTGAGGCCTGGCCTGGGCGCTGGGGCCGCCGCGTGCGAATCTGGTGGCACCTTCGCGCCTGTCTC
GCTGCTTTCGATAAGTCTCTAGCCATTTAAAATTTTTGATGACCTGCTGCGACGCTTTTTTTCTGGCAAG
ATAGTCTTGTAAATGCGGGCCAAGATCTGCACACTGGTATTTCGGTTTTTGGGGCCGCGGGCGGCGACGG
GGCCCGTGCGTCCCAGCGCACATGTTCGGCGAGGCGGGGCCTGCGAGCGCGGCCACCGAGAATCGGACGG
GGGTAGTCTCAAGCTGGCCGGCCTGCTCTGGTGCCTGGCCTCGCGCCGCCGTGTATCGCCCCGCCCTGGG
CGGCAAGGCTGGCCCGGTCGGCACCAGTTGCGTGAGCGGAAAGATGGCCGCTTCCCGGCCCTGCTGCAGG
GAGCTCAAAATGGAGGACGCGGCGCTCGGGAGAGCGGGCGGGTGAGTCACCCACACAAAGGAAAAGGGCC
TTTCCGTCCTCAGCCGTCGCTTCATGTGACTCCACGGAGTACCGGGCGCCGTCCAGGCACCTCGATTAGT
TCTCGAGCTTTTGGAGTACGTCGTCTTTAGGTTGGGGGGAGGGGTTTTATGCGATGGAGTTTCCCCACAC
TGAGTGGGTGGAGACTGAAGTTAGGCCAGCTTGGCACTTGATGTAATTCTCCTTGGAATTTGCCCTTTTT
GAGTTTGGATCTTGGTTCATTCTCAAGCCTCAGACAGTGGTTCAAAGTTTTTTTCTTCCATTTCAGGTGT
CGTGACGTACGGCCACCATGACCGAGTACAAGCCCACGGTGCGCCTCGCCACCCGCGACGACGTCCCCAG
GGCCGTACGCACCCTCGCCGCCGCGTTCGCCGACTACCCCGCCACGCGCCACACCGTCGATCCGGACCGC
CACATCGAGCGGGTCACCGAGCTGCAAGAACTCTTCCTCACGCGCGTCGGGCTCGACATCGGCAAGGTGT
GGGTCGCGGACGACGGCGCCGCCGTGGCGGTCTGGACCACGCCGGAGAGCGTCGAAGCGGGGGCGGTGTT
CGCCGAGATCGGCCCGCGCATGGCCGAGTTGAGCGGTTCCCGGCTGGCCGCGCAGCAACAGATGGAAGGC
CTCCTGGCGCCGCACCGGCCCAAGGAGCCCGCGTGGTTCCTGGCCACCGTCGGAGTCTCGCCCGACCACC
AGGGCAAGGGTCTGGGCAGCGCCGTCGTGCTCCCCGGAGTGGAGGCGGCCGAGCGCGCCGGGGTGCCCGC
CTTCCTGGAGACCTCCGCGCCCCGCAACCTCCCCTTCTACGAGCGGCTCGGCTTCACCGTCACCGCCGAC
GTCGAGGTGCCCGAAGGACCGCGCACCTGGTGCATGACCCGCAAGCCCGGTGCCTGAACGCGTTAAGTCG
ACAATCAACCTCTGGATTACAAAATTTGTGAAAGATTGACTGGTATTCTTAACTATGTTGCTCCTTTTAC
GCTATGTGGATACGCTGCTTTAATGCCTTTGTATCATGCTATTGCTTCCCGTATGGCTTTCATTTTCTCC
TCCTTGTATAAATCCTGGTTGCTGTCTCTTTATGAGGAGTTGTGGCCCGTTGTCAGGCAACGTGGCGTGG
TGTGCACTGTGTTTGCTGACGCAACCCCCACTGGTTGGGGCATTGCCACCACCTGTCAGCTCCTTTCCGG
GACTTTCGCTTTCCCCCTCCCTATTGCCACGGCGGAACTCATCGCCGCCTGCCTTGCCCGCTGCTGGACA
GGGGCTCGGCTGTTGGGCACTGACAATTCCGTGGTGTTGTCGGGGAAATCATCGTCCTTTCCTTGGCTGC
TCGCCTGTGTTGCCACCTGGATTCTGCGCGGGACGTCCTTCTGCTACGTCCCTTCGGCCCTCAATCCAGC
GGACCTTCCTTCCCGCGGCCTGCTGCCGGCTCTGCGGCCTCTTCCGCGTCTTCGCCTTCGCCCTCAGACG
AGTCGGATCTCCCTTTGGGCCGCCTCCCCGCGTCGACTTTAAGACCAATGACTTACAAGGCAGCTGTAGA
TCTTAGCCACTTTTTAAAAGAAAAGGGGGGACTGGAAGGGCTAATTCACTCCCAACGAAGACAAGATCTG
CTTTTTGCTTGTACTGGGTCTCTCTGGTTAGACCAGATCTGAGCCTGGGAGCTCTCTGGCTAACTAGGGA
ACCCACTGCTTAAGCCTCAATAAAGCTTGCCTTGAGTGCTTCAAGTAGTGTGTGCCCGTCTGTTGTGTGA
CTCTGGTAACTAGAGATCCCTCAGACCCTTTTAGTCAGTGTGGAAAATCTCTAGCAGTACGTATAGTAGT
TCATGTCATCTTATTATTCAGTATTTATAACTTGCAAAGAAATGAATATCAGAGAGTGAGAGGAACTTGT
TTATTGCAGCTTATAATGGTTACAAATAAAGCAATAGCATCACAAATTTCACAAATAAAGCATTTTTTTC
ACTGCATTCTAGTTGTGGTTTGTCCAAACTCATCAATGTATCTTATCATGTCTGGCTCTAGCTATCCCGC
CCCTAACTCCGCCCATCCCGCCCCTAACTCCGCCCAGTTCCGCCCATTCTCCGCCCCATGGCTGACTAAT
TTTTTTTATTTATGCAGAGGCCGAGGCCGCCTCGGCCTCTGAGCTATTCCAGAAGTAGTGAGGAGGCTTT
TTTGGAGGCCTAGGGACGTACCCAATTCGCCCTATAGTGAGTCGTATTACGCGCGCTCACTGGCCGTCGT
TTTACAACGTCGTGACTGGGAAAACCCTGGCGTTACCCAACTTAATCGCCTTGCAGCACATCCCCCTTTC
GCCAGCTGGCGTAATAGCGAAGAGGCCCGCACCGATCGCCCTTCCCAACAGTTGCGCAGCCTGAATGGCG
AATGGG
[124 nt withheld, positions 3367-3490]
C
[91 nt withheld, positions 3492-3582]
A
[49 nt withheld, positions 3584-3632]
CCTTTGACGTTGGAGTCCACGTTCTTT
[37 nt withheld, positions 3660-3696]
ACCCTATCTCGGTCTATTCTTTTGATTTATAAGGGATTTTGCCGATTTCGGCCTATTGGTTAAAAAATGA
GCTGATTTAACAAAAATTTAACGCGAATTTTAACAAAATATTAACGCTTACAATTTAGGTGGCACTTTTC
GGGGAAATGTGCGCGGAACCCCTATTTGTTTATTTTTCTAAATACATTCAAATATGTATCCGCTCATGAG
ACAATAACCCTGATAAATGCTTCAATAATATTGAAAAAGGAAGAGTATGAGTATTCAACATTTCCGTGTC
GCCCTTATTCCCTTTTTTGCGGCATTTTGCCTTCCTGTTTTTGCTCACCCAGAAACGCTGGTGAAAGTAA
AAGATGCTGAAGATCAGTTGGGTGCACGAGTGGGTTACATCGAACTGGATCTCAACAGCGGTAAGATCCT
TGAGAGTTTTCGCCCCGAAGAACGTTTTCCAATGATGAGCACTTTTAAAGTTCTGCTATGTGGCGCGGTA
TTATCCCGTATTGACGCCGGGCAAGAGCAACTCGGTCGCCGCATACACTATTCTCAGAATGACTTGGTTG
AGTACTCACCAGTCACAGAAAAGCATCTTACGGATGGCATGACAGTAAGAGAATTATGCAGTGCTGCCAT
AACCATGAGTGATAACACTGCGGCCAACTTACTTCTGACAACGATCGGAGGACCGAAGGAGCTAACCGCT
TTTTTGCACAACATGGGGGATCATGTAACTCGCCTTGATCGTTGGGAACCGGAGCTGAATGAAGCCATAC
CAAACGACGAGCGTGACACCACGATGCCTGTAGCAATGGCAACAACGTTGCGCAAACTATTAACTGGCGA
ACTACTTACTCTAGCTTCCCGGCAACAATTAATAGACTGGATGGAGGCGGATAAAGTTGCAGGACCACTT
CTGCGCTCGGCCCTTCCGGCTGGCTGGTTTATTGCTGATAAATCTGGAGCCGGTGAGCGTGGGTCTCGCG
GTATCATTGCAGCACTGGGGCCAGATGGTAAGCCCTCCCGTATCGTAGTTATCTACACGACGGGGAGTCA
GGCAACTATGGATGAACGAAATAGACAGATCGCTGAGATAGGTGCCTCACTGATTAAGCATTGGTAACTG
TCAGACCAAGTTTACTCATATATACTTTAGATTGATTTAAAACTTCATTTTTAATTTAAAAGGATCTAGG
TGAAGATCCTTTTTGATAATCTCATGACCAAAATCCCTTAACGTGAGTTTTCGTTCCACTGAGCGTCAGA
CCCCGTAGAAAAGATCAAAGGATCTTCTTGAGATCCTTTTTTTCTGCGCGTAATCTGCTGCTTGCAAACA
AAAAAACCACCGCTACCAGCGGTGGTTTGTTTGCCGGATCAAGAGCTACCAACTCTTTTTCCGAAGGTAA
CTGGCTTCAGCAGAGCGCAGATACCAAATACTGTTCTTCTAGTGTAGCCGTAGTTAGGCCACCACTTCAA
GAACTCTGTAGCACCGCCTACATACCTCGCTCTGCTAATCCTGTTACCAGTGGCTGCTGCCAGTGGCGAT
AAGTCGTGTCTTACCGGGTTGGACTCAAGACGATAGTTACCGGATAAGGCGCAGCGGTCGGGCTGAACGG
GGGGTTCGTGCACACAGCCCAGCTTGGAGCGAACGACCTACACCGAACTGAGATACCTACAGCGTGAGCT
ATGAGAAAGCGCCACGCTTCCCGAAGGGAGAAAGGCGGACAGGTATCCGGTAAGCGGCAGGGTCGGAACA
GGAGAGCGCACGAGGGAGCTTCCAGGGGGAAACGCCTGGTATCTTTATAGTCCTGTCGGGTTTCGCCACC
TCTGACTTGAGCGTCGATTTTTGTGATGCTCGTCAGGGGGGCGGAGCCTATGGAAAAACGCCAGCAACGC
GGCCTTTTTACGGTTCCTGGCCTTTTGCTGGCCTTTTGCTCACATGTTCTTTCCTGCGTTATCCCCTGAT
TCTGTGGATAACCGTATTACCGCCTTTGAGTGAGCTGATACCGCTCGCCGCAGCCGAACGACCGAGCGCA
GCGAGTCAGTGAGCGAGGAAGCGGAAGAGCGCCCAATACGCAAACCGCCTCTCCCCGCGCGTTGGCCGAT
TCATTAATGCAGCTGGCACGACAGGTTTCCCGACTGGAAAGCGGGCAGTGAGCGCAACGCAATTAATGTG
AGTTAGCTCACTCATTAGGCACCCCAGGCTTTACACTTTATGCTTCCGGCTCGTATGTTGTGTGGAATTG
TGAGCGGATAACAATTTCACACAGGAAACAGCTATGACCATGATTACGCCAAGCGCGCAATTAACCCTCA
CTAAAGGGAACAAAAGCTGGAGCTGCAAGCTTAATGTAGTCTTATGCAATACTCTTGTAGTCTTGCAACA
TGGTAACGATGAGTTAGCAACATGCCTTACAAGGAGAGAAAAAGCACCGTGCATGCCGATTGGTGGAAGT
AAGGTGGTACGATCGTGCCTTATTAGGAAGGCAACAGACGGGTCTGACATGGATTGGACGAACCACTGAA
TTGCCGCATTGCAGAGATATTGTATTTAAGTGCCTAGCTCGATACATAAACGGGTCTCTCTGGTTAGACC
AGATCTGAGCCTGGGAGCTCTCTGGCTAACTAGGGAACCCACTGCTTAAGCCTCAATAAAGCTTGCCTTG
AGTGCTTCAAGTAGTGTGTGCCCGTCTGTTGTGTGACTCTGGTAACTAGAGATCCCTCAGACCCTTTTAG
TCAGTGTGGAAAATCTCTAGCAGTGGCGCCCGAACAGGGACTTGAAAGCGAAAGGGAAACCAGAGGAGCT
CTCTCGACGCAGGACTCGGCTTGCTGAAGCGCGCACGGCAAGAGGCGAGGGGCGGCGACTGGTGAGTACG
CCAAAAATTTTGACTAGCGGAGGCTAGAAGGAGAGAGATGGGTGCGAGAGCGTCAGTATTAAGCGGGGGA
GAATTAGATCGCGATGGGAAAAAATTCGGTTAAGGCCAGGGGGAAAGAAAAAATATAAATTAAAACATAT
AGTATGGGCAAGCAGGGAGCTAGAACGATTCGCAGTTAATCCTGGCCTGTTAGAAACATCAGAAGGCTGT
AGACAAATACTGGGACAGCTACAACCATCCCTTCAGACAGGATCAGAAGAACTTAGATCATTATATAATA
CAGTAGCAACCCTCTATTGTGTGCATCAAAGGATAGAGATAAAAGACACCAAGGAAGCTTTAGACAAGAT
AGAGGAAGAGCAAAACAAAAGTAAGACCACCGCACAGCAAGCGGCCGCTGATCTTCAGACCTGGAGGAGG
AGATATGAGGGACAATTGGAGAAGTGAATTATATAAATATAAAGTAGTAAAAATTGAACCATTAGGAGTA
GCACCCACCAAGGCAAAGAGAAGAGTGGTGCAGAGAGAAAAAAGAGCAGTGGGAATAGGAGCTTTGTTCC
TTGGGTTCTTGGGAGCAGCAGGAAGCACTATGGGCGCAGCGTCAATGACGCTGACGGTACAGGCCAGACA
ATTATTGTCTGGTATAGTGCAGCAGCAGAACAATTTGCTGAGGGCTATTGAGGCGCAACAGCATCTGTTG
CAACTCACAGTCTGGGGCATCAAGCAGCTCCAGGCAAGAATCCTGGCTGTGGAAAGATACCTAAAGGATC
AACAGCTCCTGGGGATTTGGGGTTGCTCTGGAAAACTCATTTGCACCACTGCTGTGCCTTGGAATGCTAG
TTGGAGTAATAAATCTCTGGAACAGATTTGGAATCACACGACCTGGATGGAGTGGGACAGAGAAATTAAC
AATTACACAAGCTTAATACACTCCTTAATTGAAGAATCGCAAAACCAGCAAGAAAAGAATGAACAAGAAT
TATTGGAATTAGATAAATGGGCAAGTTTGTGGAATTGGTTTAACATAACAAATTGGCTGTGGTATATAAA
ATTATTCATAATGATAGTAGGAGGCTTGGTAGGTTTAAGAATAGTTTTTGCTGTACTTTCTATAGTGAAT
AGAGTTAGGCAGGGATATTCACCATTATCGTTTCAGACCCACCTCCCAACCCCGAGGGGACCCAGAGAGG
GCCTATTTCCCATGATTCCTTCATATTTGCATATACGATACAAGGCTGTTAGAGAGATAATTAGAATTAA
TTTGACTGTAAACACAAAGATATTAGTACAAAATACGTGACGTAGAAAGTAATAATTTCTTGGGTAGTTT
GCAGTTTTAAAATTATGTTTTAAAATGGACTATCATATGCTTACCGTAACTTGAAAGTATTTCGATTTCT
TGGCTTTATATATCTTGTGGAAAGGACGAAACACCGAAGACCGACCATTCTTCCCTGTTTTAGAGCTAGA
AATAGCAAGTTAAAATAAGGCTAGTCCGTTATCAACTTGAAAAAGTGGCACCGAGTCGGTGCTTTTTTAA
GCTTGGCGTAACTAGATCTTGAGACAAATGGCAGTATTCATCCACAATTTTAAAAGAAAAGGGGGGATTG
GGGGGTACAGTGCAGGGGAAAGAATAGTAGACATAATAGCAACAGACATACAAACTAAAGAATTACAAAA
ACAAATTACAAAAATTCAAAATTTTCGGGTTTATTACAGGGACAGCAGAGATCCACTTTGGCGCCGGCTC
GAGGGGG
