>Addgene plasmid #77932 | NME2 gRNA (BRDN0001487089) | depositor partial sequence | sequence record 145392 | Target Sequence
AAGACCGACCATTCTTCCCT
