>Addgene plasmid #77932 | NME2 gRNA (BRDN0001487089) | addgene partial sequence | sequence record 188677 | hU6-F
ACGTGACGTAGAAAGTAATAATTTCTTGGGTAGTTTGCAGTTTTAAAATTATGTTTTAAAATGGACTATC
ATATGCTTACCGTAACTTGAAAGTATTTCGATTTCTTGGCTTTATATATCTTGTGGAAAGGACGAAACAC
CGAAGACCGACCATTCTTCCCTGTTTTAGAGCTAGAAATAGCAAGTTAAAATAAGGCTAGTCCGTTATCA
ACTTGAAAAAGTGGCACCGAGTCGGTGCTTTTTTAAGCTTGGCGTAACTAGATCTTGAGACAAATGGCAG
TATTCATCCACAATTTTAAAAGAAAAGGGGGGATTGGGGGGTACAGTGCAGGGGAAAGAATAGTAGACAT
AATAGCAACAGACATACAAACTAAAGAATTACAAAAACAAATTACAAAAATTCAAAATTTTCGGGTTTAT
TACAGGGACAGCAGAGATCCACTTTGGCGCCGGCTCGAGGGGGCCCGGGTGCAAAGATGGATAAAGTTTT
AAACAGAGAGGAATCTTTGCAGCTAATGGACCTTCTAGGTCTTGAAAGGAGTGGGAATTGGCTCCGGTGC
CCGTCAGTGG
